>Addgene plasmid #248909 | pJTB115 | addgene full sequence | sequence record 497710 | Addgene NGS Result
GGGGAATTGTGAGCGGATAACAATTCCCCTCTAGAAATAATTTTGTTTAACTTTAAGAAGGAGATATACC
ATGGGAAAAGTATATTCAGAAGAATCAGAGGTTGTTGATGAGAAAACGGCAGGTTCTCAGAATCCCGCTC
TTCTCAAAACAAGATCAATTTCATTAAACGATATACCGCGCGGCACAGGCATCTCTAGTGTATTGTCTCA
AGTACGCGGAGGTTCCTTAGAAAGAATTATTGTCTATAGGTACGATACTCCGGAACGTTCTTTGCATAAA
GTTGATCTTTTCTTCTTAAATTACGAGGGAGCTCAATCTTTTATGAGATACGCAAAAACAAATATTTTTA
AAGTTAATGGAGTTCAATTAAAACCAGAATGGATATTCCTCGAGAGCACATACGAAAACATAATGAAAGA
GCAATCTGTCAACAGAATAATAGAAGAGGAAAAGTTCATATCAAGATGTTTGATAGTGAAAAAAAGCTCG
ACAACAGCAATGCCTAACAAATCAAATCTGAATAAAGGGCAAACTTTAGAAAACATTGATATTCAAGAAT
TAGAAAAAGATTTTCAGAATTTTGGAGAGGTTCTAGAAATTACGCCTATTGTATCAAGAAAATTATGCGT
ATCTATATTCTTTTACGATATTTCCAGTGCTATGAGAGCTATGGAAGAATACGAACAAAAGGGCTCATAT
CTATATAATAAATATTTTAAAACATGGACAATATGGTACGGGAAAGATATTACAGACCAGCCTTGCATTG
ACTTGCGGATCCCCGGGTTAATTAATCTGGAAGTTCTGTTCCAGGGGCCCGGCGGCATGTCCCCTATACT
AGGTTATTGGAAAATTAAGGGCCTTGTGCAACCCACTCGACTTCTTTTGGAATATCTTGAAGAAAAATAT
GAAGAGCATTTGTATGAGCGCGATGAAGGTGATAAATGGCGAAACAAAAAGTTTGAATTGGGTTTGGAGT
TTCCCAATCTTCCTTATTATATTGATGGTGATGTTAAATTAACACAGTCTATGGCCATCATACGTTATAT
AGCTGACAAGCACAACATGTTGGGTGGTTGTCCAAAAGAGCGTGCAGAGATTTCAATGCTTGAAGGAGCG
GTTTTGGATATTAGATACGGTGTTTCGAGAATTGCATATAGTAAAGACTTTGAAACTCTCAAAGTTGATT
TTCTTAGCAAGCTACCTGAAATGCTGAAAATGTTCGAAGATCGTTTATGTCATAAAACATATTTAAATGG
TGATCATGTAACCCATCCTGACTTCATGTTGTATGACGCTCTTGATGTTGTTTTATACATGGACCCAATG
TGCCTGGATGCGTTCCCAAAATTAGTTTGTTTTAAAAAACGTATTGAAGCTATCCCACAAATTGATAAGT
ACTTGAAATCCAGCAAGTATATAGCATGGCCTTTGCAGGGCTGGCAAGCCACGTTTGGTGGTGGCGACCA
TCCTCCAAAATCGGATCTGGTTCCGCGTTGAGCGGCCGCATAATGCTTAAGTCGAACAGAAAGTAATCGT
ATTGTACACGGCCGCATAATCGAAATTAATACGACTCACTATAGGGGAATTGTGAGCGGATAACAATTCC
CCATCTTAGTATATTAGTTAAGTATAAGAAGGAGATATACATATGAATCGCACACTTACAGATAATACCA
GAGCCATAAATGTGGCCTCCAACCTCGGTGCTCCTCAACAGAGGACGATTTTTGCCAAGGAGAGAATATC
CATCCCAGGATACTACGAGATAATCCAATTCCTGGGCAAGGGAGCCTATGGGACAGTGTGCTCAGTGAAG
TTTAAGGGTCGAAGCCCAGCTGCTAGGATAGCGGTAAAGAAGATCAGCAACATCTTTAATAAGGAGATCC
TTTTGAAAAGGGCCATCCGTGAGCTAAAATTCATGAACTTCTTCAAGGGCCATAAAAATATTGTAAATCT
AATCGATCTAGAGATAGTGACCAGCTCGCCCTATGACGGACTGTATTGCTACCAGGAACTGATTGATTAT
GATTTGGCAAAAGTCATACATTCGTCCGTGCAGCTCTCGGAGTTTCATATCAAATACTTTCTTTACCAAA
TCCTGTGTGGGCTAAAGTACATACACAGTGCAGATGTCATCCACCGAGATTTGAAGCCTGGGAACATATT
GTGCACATTGAATGGCTGTTTGAAGATCTGCGATTTTGGTCTCGCTAGGGGTATTCATGCCGGATTTTTC
AAGTGTCATTCCACTGTGCAGCCCCATATAACCAACTACGTTGCTACAAGATGGTATAGGGCGCCTGAGC
TGCTTCTTTCCAACCAACCGTATAGTAAGTCCGTAGACATCTGGGCTGTAGGGTGCATTCTTGCAGAATT
CTATGCTCGAAAGCCTGTTTTCATGGGGCGTGACTCCATGCACCAGATATTTGAAATCATCAAAGTCTTG
GGTACTCCTGATAAAGATATTCTGATCAAGTTTGGCACCATTAAAGCTTGGAATCTAGGCAAAAACAGTA
ATAACCCTGTATATAAAAAAATCCCGTGGTCCAACATTTTCCCCTTTGCCTCGCATGAAGCAATCAATCT
CATAGAGTCATTACTTCATTGGGACTCAACACATAGGTTAAACGTGGAACAAGCTATATCACATCCGTTC
CTAAACGAGGTGCGGAAGCCAGACGACGAGCCTGTTTGCCTTCAGGGTCCTTTCGACTTCACCTATGAAT
CCGAGTTGAATTCAATGTCTAAATTAAGAGACTACTTGGTTGAAGAAGTGAAAAATTTCAAAACCGATTT
GTCCTCCTCGTCTTTATGAGGTACCCTCGAGTCTGGTAAAGAAACCGCTGCTGCGAAATTTGAACGCCAG
CACATGGACTCGTCTACTAGCGCAGCTTAATTAACCTAGGCTGCTGCCACCGCTGAGCAATAACTAGCAT
AACCCCTTGGGGCCTCTAAACGGGTCTTGAGGGGTTTTTTGCTGAAAGGAGGAACTATATCCGGATTGGC
GAATGGG
[124 nt withheld, positions 3018-3141]
C
[91 nt withheld, positions 3143-3233]
A
[49 nt withheld, positions 3235-3283]
CCTTTGACGTTGGAGTCCACGTTCTTT
[37 nt withheld, positions 3311-3347]
ACCCTATCTCGGTCTATTCTTTTGATTTATAAGGGATTTTGCCGATTTCGGCCTATTGGTTAAAAAATGA
GCTGATTTAACAAAAATTTAACGCGAATTTTAACAAAATATTAACGTTTACAATTTCTGGCGGCACGATG
GCATGAGATTATCAAAAAGGATCTTCACCTAGATCCTTTTAAATTAAAAATGAAGTTTTAAATCAATCTA
AAGTATATATGAGTAAACTTGGTCTGACAGTTACCAATGCTTAATCAGTGAGGCACCTATCTCAGCGATC
TGTCTATTTCGTTCATCCATAGTTGCCTGACTCCCCGTCGTGTAGATAACTACGATACGGGAGGGCTTAC
CATCTGGCCCCAGTGCTGCAATGATACCGCGAGACCCACGCTCACCGGCTCCAGATTTATCAGCAATAAA
CCAGCCAGCCGGAAGGGCCGAGCGCAGAAGTGGTCCTGCAACTTTATCCGCCTCCATCCAGTCTATTAAT
TGTTGCCGGGAAGCTAGAGTAAGTAGTTCGCCAGTTAATAGTTTGCGCAACGTTGTTGCCATTGCTACAG
GCATCGTGGTGTCACGCTCGTCGTTTGGTATGGCTTCATTCAGCTCCGGTTCCCAACGATCAAGGCGAGT
TACATGATCCCCCATGTTGTGCAAAAAAGCGGTTAGCTCCTTCGGTCCTCCGATCGTTGTCAGAAGTAAG
TTGGCCGCAGTGTTATCACTCATGGTTATGGCAGCACTGCATAATTCTCTTACTGTCATGCCATCCGTAA
GATGCTTTTCTGTGACTGGTGAGTACTCAACCAAGTCATTCTGAGAATAGTGTATGCGGCGACCGAGTTG
CTCTTGCCCGGCGTCAATACGGGATAATACCGCGCCACATAGCAGAACTTTAAAAGTGCTCATCATTGGA
AAACGTTCTTCGGGGCGAAAACTCTCAAGGATCTTACCGCTGTTGAGATCCAGTTCGATGTAACCCACTC
GTGCACCCAACTGATCTTCAGCATCTTTTACTTTCACCAGCGTTTCTGGGTGAGCAAAAACAGGAAGGCA
AAATGCCGCAAAAAAGGGAATAAGGGCGACACGGAAATGTTGAATACTCATACTCTTCCTTTTTCAATCA
TGATTGAAGCATTTATCAGGGTTATTGTCTCATGAGCGGATACATATTTGAATGTATTTAGAAAAATAAA
CAAATAGGTCATGACCAAAATCCCTTAACGTGAGTTTTCGTTCCACTGAGCGTCAGACCCCGTAGAAAAG
ATCAAAGGATCTTCTTGAGATCCTTTTTTTCTGCGCGTAATCTGCTGCTTGCAAACAAAAAAACCACCGC
TACCAGCGGTGGTTTGTTTGCCGGATCAAGAGCTACCAACTCTTTTTCCGAAGGTAACTGGCTTCAGCAG
AGCGCAGATACCAAATACTGTCCTTCTAGTGTAGCCGTAGTTAGGCCACCACTTCAAGAACTCTGTAGCA
CCGCCTACATACCTCGCTCTGCTAATCCTGTTACCAGTGGCTGCTGCCAGTGGCGATAAGTCGTGTCTTA
CCGGGTTGGACTCAAGACGATAGTTACCGGATAAGGCGCAGCGGTCGGGCTGAACGGGGGGTTCGTGCAC
ACAGCCCAGCTTGGAGCGAACGACCTACACCGAACTGAGATACCTACAGCGTGAGCTATGAGAAAGCGCC
ACGCTTCCCGAAGGGAGAAAGGCGGACAGGTATCCGGTAAGCGGCAGGGTCGGAACAGGAGAGCGCACGA
GGGAGCTTCCAGGGGGAAACGCCTGGTATCTTTATAGTCCTGTCGGGTTTCGCCACCTCTGACTTGAGCG
TCGATTTTTGTGATGCTCGTCAGGGGGGCGGAGCCTATGGAAAAACGCCAGCAACGCGGCCTTTTTACGG
TTCCTGGCCTTTTGCTGGCCTTTTGCTCACATGTTCTTTCCTGCGTTATCCCCTGATTCTGTGGATAACC
GTATTACCGCCTTTGAGTGAGCTGATACCGCTCGCCGCAGCCGAACGACCGAGCGCAGCGAGTCAGTGAG
CGAGGAAGCGGAAGAGCGCCTGATGCGGTATTTTCTCCTTACGCATCTGTGCGGTATTTCACACCGCAAT
GGTGCACTCTCAGTACAATCTGCTCTGATGCCGCATAGTTAAGCCAGTATACACTCCGCTATCGCTACGT
GACTGGGTCATGGCTGCGCCCCGACACCCGCCAACACCCGCTGACGCGCCCTGACGGGCTTGTCTGCTCC
CGGCATCCGCTTACAGACAAGCTGTGACCGTCTCCGGGAGCTGCATGTGTCAGAGGTTTTCACCGTCATC
ACCGAAACGCGCGAGGCAGCTGCGGTAAAGCTCATCAGCGTGGTCGTGAAGCGATTCACAGATGTCTGCC
TGTTCATCCGCGTCCAGCTCGTTGAGTTTCTCCAGAAGCGTTAATGTCTGGCTTCTGATAAAGCGGGCCA
TGTTAAGGGCGGTTTTTTCCTGTTTGGTCACTGATGCCTCCGTGTAAGGGGGATTTCTGTTCATGGGGGT
AATGATACCGATGAAACGAGAGAGGATGCTCACGATACGGGTTACTGATGATGAACATGCCCGGTTACTG
GAACGTTGTGAGGGTAAACAACTGGCGGTATGGATGCGGCGGGACCAGAGAAAAATCACTCAGGGTCAAT
GCCAGCGCTTCGTTAATACAGATGTAGGTGTTCCACAGGGTAGCCAGCAGCATCCTGCGATGCAGATCCG
GAACATAATGGTGCAGGGCGCTGACTTCCGCGTTTCCAGACTTTACGAAACACGGAAACCGAAGACCATT
CATGTTGTTGCTCAGGTCGCAGACGTTTTGCAGCAGCAGTCGCTTCACGTTCGCTCGCGTATCGGTGATT
CATTCTGCTAACCAGTAAGGCAACCCCGCCAGCCTAGCCGGGTCCTCAACGACAGGAGCACGATCATGCT
AGTCATGCCCCGCGCCCACCGGAAGGAGCTGACTGGGTTGAAGGCTCTCAAGGGCATCGGTCGAGATCCC
GGTGCCTAATGAGTGAGCTAACTTACATTAATTGCGTTGCGCTCACTGCCCGCTTTCCAGTCGGGAAACC
TGTCGTGCCAGCTGCATTAATGAATCGGCCAACGCGCGGGGAGAGGCGGTTTGCGTATTGGGCGCCAGGG
TGGTTTTTCTTTTCACCAGTGAGACGGGCAACAGCTGATTGCCCTTCACCGCCTGGCCCTGAGAGAGTTG
CAGCAAGCGGTCCACGCTGGTTTGCCCCAGCAGGCGAAAATCCTGTTTGATGGTGGTTAACGGCGGGATA
TAACATGAGCTGTCTTCGGTATCGTCGTATCCCACTACCGAGATGTCCGCACCAACGCGCAGCCCGGACT
CGGTAATGGCGCGCATTGCGCCCAGCGCCATCTGATCGTTGGCAACCAGCATCGCAGTGGGAACGATGCC
CTCATTCAGCATTTGCATGGTTTGTTGAAAACCGGACATGGCACTCCAGTCGCCTTCCCGTTCCGCTATC
GGCTGAATTTGATTGCGAGTGAGATATTTATGCCAGCCAGCCAGACGCAGACGCGCCGAGACAGAACTTA
ATGGGCCCGCTAACAGCGCGATTTGCTGGTGACCCAATGCGACCAGATGCTCCACGCCCAGTCGCGTACC
GTCTTCATGGGAGAAAATAATACTGTTGATGGGTGTCTGGTCAGAGACATCAAGAAATAACGCCGGAACA
TTAGTGCAGGCAGCTTCCACAGCAATGGCATCCTGGTCATCCAGCGGATAGTTAATGATCAGCCCACTGA
CGCGTTGCGCGAGAAGATTGTGCACCGCCGCTTTACAGGCTTCGACGCCGCTTCGTTCTACCATCGACAC
CACCACGCTGGCACCCAGTTGATCGGCGCGAGATTTAATCGCCGCGACAATTTGCGACGGCGCGTGCAGG
GCCAGACTGGAGGTGGCAACGCCAATCAGCAACGACTGTTTGCCCGCCAGTTGTTGTGCCACGCGGTTGG
GAATGTAATTCAGCTCCGCCATCGCCGCTTCCACTTTTTCCCGCGTTTTCGCAGAAACGTGGCTGGCCTG
GTTCACCACGCGGGAAACGGTCTGATAAGAGACACCGGCATACTCTGCGACATCGTATAACGTTACTGGT
TTCACATTCACCACCCTGAATTGACTCTCTTCCGGGCGCTATCATGCCATACCGCGAAAGGTTTTGCGCC
ATTCGATGGTGTCCGGGATCTCGACGCTCTCCCTTATGCGACTCCTGCATTAGGAAGCAGCCCAGTAGTA
GGTTGAGGCCGTTGAGCACCGCCGCCGCAAGGAATGGTGCATGCAAGGAGATGGCGCCCAACAGTCCCCC
GGCCACGGGGCCTGCCACCATACCCACGCCGAAACAAGCGCTCATGAGCCCGAAGTGGCGAGCCCGATCT
TCCCCATCGGTGATGTCGGCGATATAGGCGCCAGCAACCGCACCTGTGGCGCCGGTGATGCCGGCCACGA
TGCGTCCGGCGTAGAGGATCGAGATCGATCTCGATCCCGCGAAATTAATACGACTCACTATA
Features (pLannotate 1.2.2; 23 found; start..end, strand, type, name):
      3..27      +  protein_bind   lac operator: The lac repressor binds to the lac operator to inhibit transcription in E. coli. This inhibition can be relieved by adding lactose or isopropyl-β-D-thiogalactopyranoside (IPTG). lac repressor encoded by lacI
     42..64      +  RBS            RBS: efficient ribosome binding site from bacteriophage T7 gene 10 (Olins and Rangwala, 1989)
     74..775     +  CDS            SSP2 (fragment): SSP2_YEAST - Experimental evidence at protein level: Swiss-Prot protein existence level 1. Essential for sporulation and seems to have a role at the time of, or after, initiation of nuclear division. Appears to have a role in outer spore wall formation. From Saccharomyces cerevisiae (strain ATCC 204508 / S288c) (Baker's yeast).
    827..1480    +  CDS            GST26_SCHJA: Experimental evidence at protein level: Swiss-Prot protein existence level 1. GST isoenzymes appear to play a central role in the parasite detoxification system. Other functions are also suspected including a role in increasing the solubility of haematin in the parasite gut. From Schistosoma japonicum (Blood fluke).
   1567..1585    +  promoter       T7 promoter: promoter for bacteriophage T7 RNA polymerase
   1586..1610    +  protein_bind   lac operator: The lac repressor binds to the lac operator to inhibit transcription in E. coli. This inhibition can be relieved by adding lactose or isopropyl-β-D-thiogalactopyranoside (IPTG). lac repressor encoded by lacI
   1653..2816    +  CDS            SMK1: SMK1_YEAST - Experimental evidence at protein level: Swiss-Prot protein existence level 1. Required for spore wall assembly. Required for proper deposition of the two outer layers of the spore wall, the chitosan and dityrosine layers. Negatively regulates GSC2, an alternate catalytic subunit of the 1,3-beta-glucan synthase (GS). Participates in a developmentally regulated signal transduction pathway that coordinates cytodifferentiation events with the transcriptional program. From Saccharomyces cerevisiae (strain ATCC 204508 / S288c) (Baker's yeast).
   2838..2879    +  CDS            S-Tag (fragment): affinity and epitope tag derived from pancreatic ribonuclease A
   2909..2926    +  CDS            SET1 (fragment): solubility-enhancement tag derived from T7 phage gene 10B
   2934..2981    +  terminator     T7 terminator: transcription terminator for bacteriophage T7 RNA polymerase
   3018..3473    +  rep_origin     f1 ori (sequence partly withheld): f1 bacteriophage origin of replication; arrow indicates direction of (+) strand synthesis
   3588..4448    -  CDS            AmpR: β-lactamase; bla; confers resistance to ampicillin, carbenicillin, and related antibiotics
   4449..4541    -  promoter       AmpR promoter: bla
   4622..5210    +  rep_origin     ori: high-copy-number ColE1/pMB1/pBR322/pUC origin of replication
   5396..5535    -  misc_feature   bom: basis of mobility region from pBR322
   5637..5828    -  CDS            rop: Rop protein, which maintains plasmids at low copy number; rop
   5845..6225    +  CDS            YPB1_ECOLX: Protein predicted: Swiss-Prot protein existence level 4. From Escherichia coli.
   6287..6351    -  CDS            TcR (fragment): tetracycline efflux protein; tet; confers resistance to tetracycline
   6366..6387    -  protein_bind   CAP binding site: CAP binding activates transcription in the presence of cAMP. E. coli catabolite activator protein
   6400..7482    -  CDS            lacI: lac repressor; lacI; The lac repressor binds to the lac operator to inhibit transcription in E. coli. This inhibition can be relieved by adding lactose or isopropyl-β-D-thiogalactopyranoside (IPTG).
   7483..7560    -  promoter       lacI promoter: lacI
   7568..7847    -  CDS            TcR (fragment): tetracycline efflux protein; tet; confers resistance to tetracycline
   7873..2       +  promoter       T7 promoter (across the origin): promoter for bacteriophage T7 RNA polymerase
