[The description below was written by a language model from this plasmid's Addgene catalogue record and pLannotate feature annotations shown in this document.]
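Description:
pJTB115 is a bacterial co-expression plasmid built on the Novagen pET-DUET backbone, with minor deletions in the cloning sites, that produces two budding-yeast proteins in E. coli from a single vector. It is propagated through a ColE1/pBR322-type origin and selected with ampicillin via the β-lactamase gene. The feature table also shows the bom region, rop, an f1 origin and short remnants of a tetracycline resistance gene. The catalogue lists the plasmid as high copy, although rop is normally associated with reduced copy number. A lacI gene under its own promoter supplies the repressor.

The payload consists of two tandem T7 promoter/lac operator units, which make expression dependent on T7 RNA polymerase and inducible with IPTG. The first unit, cloned NcoI to NotI, carries a T7 gene 10 ribosome binding site followed by SSP2 lacking codons 1–137. This truncated Ssp2 is fused at its C terminus to Schistosoma japonicum glutathione-S-transferase for affinity purification. The second unit, cloned NdeI to KpnI, encodes the meiosis-specific MAP kinase Smk1, with internal NdeI and NcoI sites removed. Vector-derived S-tag sequence and the T7 terminator lie downstream, though the record does not indicate that Smk1 is tagged. Both genes come from the SK1 strain and differ slightly from the S288C reference.

Ssp2 is described as an activator of Smk1, so the design allows the two proteins to be co-produced and recovered through the GST moiety for studying kinase activation by Ssp2 binding. The sequenced record is 7,889 nt, somewhat shorter than the 8,024 bp listed in the catalogue.
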