Addgene plasmid #248909: pJTB115
Purpose: Expresses yeast Smk1 and Ssp2 fused to glutathione-S-transferase in bacteria
Depositing lab: Edward Winter. Depositing organization: Thomas Jefferson University. Publication: Ssp2 Binding Activates the Smk1 Mitogen-Activated Protein Kinase. Tio CW, Omerza G, Phillips T, Lou HJ, Turk BE, Winter E. Mol Cell Biol. 2017 May 2;37(10):e00607-16. doi: 10.1128/MCB.00607-16. Print 2017 May 15. PubMed 28223369.
Backbone
  Vector backbone: pET-DUET
  Backbone manufacturer: Novagen
  Backbone size w/o insert (bp): 5420
  Total vector size (bp): 8024
  Modifications to backbone: minor deletions in cloning sites
  Vector type: Bacterial Expression
Growth in bacteria
  Bacterial resistance: Ampicillin, 100 μg/mL
  Growth temperature: 37°C
  Growth strain: DH5alpha
  Copy number: High Copy
Gene/Insert 1
  Gene/Insert name: SMK1 Mitogen-activated Protein Kinase (alt names: SMK1; MAPK)
  Species: S. cerevisiae (budding yeast); Sequence is from the SK1 isolate of S. cerevisiae and will differ by 1 non-synonomous/several synonymous changes
  Insert size (bp): 1179
  Mutation: NdeI and NcoI sites were removed for cloning purposes
  GenBank ID: NM_001184151.1
  Entrez Gene: SMK1 (a.k.a. YPR054W)
  Promoter: T7
  Cloning method: Restriction Enzyme; 5′ cloning site NdeI (not destroyed); 3′ cloning site KpnI (not destroyed)
  Sequencing primers: 5′ standard T7 promoter primer; 3′ standard T& promoter primer
Gene/Insert 2
  Gene/Insert name: Ssp2 (alt name: Activator of MAPK)
  Species: S. cerevisiae (budding yeast); Sequence is from the SK1 isolate of S. cerevisiae and may differ by synonymous changes from S288C form
  Insert size (bp): 1377
  Mutation: deleted codons 1-137
  GenBank ID: NM_001183661.3
  Entrez Gene: SSP2 (a.k.a. YOR242C)
  Promoter: T7
  Tag / fusion protein: glutathione-S-transferase (C terminal on insert)
  Cloning method: Restriction Enzyme; 5′ cloning site NcoI (not destroyed); 3′ cloning site NotI (not destroyed)
  Sequencing primers: 5′ standard T7 primer; 3′ standard T7 primer
Terms and licenses: Academic/Nonprofit Terms; Industry Terms: Not Available to Industry
How to cite: pJTB115 was a gift from Edward Winter (Addgene plasmid # 248909 ; http://n2t.net/addgene:248909 ; RRID:Addgene_248909)
